Addgene plasmid #198060: pCSIIbleo-iRFP670-P2A-EGFP
Purpose: The lentiviral vector for iRFP670 and EGFP
Depositing lab: Michiyuki Matsuda. Depositing organization: Kyoto University, Graduate School of Biostudies.
Backbone
  Vector backbone: pCSIIbleo
  Backbone size w/o insert (bp): 10120
  Total vector size (bp): 11818
  Vector type: Mammalian Expression, Lentiviral
  Selectable markers: Zeocin
Growth in bacteria
  Bacterial resistance: Ampicillin, 100 μg/mL
  Growth temperature: 37°C
  Growth strain: NEB Stable
  Copy number: Unknown
Gene/Insert
  Gene/Insert name: iRFP670
  Species: Synthetic
  Insert size (bp): 1695
  Promoter: CAG
  Tag / fusion protein: P2A-EGFP (C terminal on insert)
  Cloning method: Restriction Enzyme; 5′ cloning site EcoRI (not destroyed); 3′ cloning site XhoI (not destroyed)
  Sequencing primers: 5′ TCATTCTCAAGCCTCAGACAGTGG
Resource information
  A portion of this plasmid was derived from a plasmid made by: Dr. Vladislav Verkhusha (Addgene plasmid # 45466: pNLS-iRFP670)
Terms and licenses: Academic/Nonprofit Terms; Industry Terms: Not Available to Industry
How to cite: pCSIIbleo-iRFP670-P2A-EGFP was a gift from Michiyuki Matsuda (Addgene plasmid # 198060 ; http://n2t.net/addgene:198060 ; RRID:Addgene_198060)
