[The description below was written by a language model from this plasmid's Addgene catalogue record and pLannotate feature annotations shown in this document.]
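Description:
pCSIIbleo-iRFP670-P2A-EGFP is an HIV-1-based lentiviral transfer vector for mammalian expression, built on the pCSIIbleo backbone and totalling roughly 11.8 kb. In bacteria it is maintained through a high-copy ColE1/pUC-type origin and selected with ampicillin (AmpR); an f1 origin is also present. The viral genome is transcribed from a CMV enhancer/promoter fused to a truncated 5' LTR, followed by the Ψ packaging signal with a gag fragment, the Rev response element and the cPPT/CTS. These elements respectively support encapsidation, Rev-dependent nuclear export and efficient nuclear import of the genome. A WPRE upstream of the truncated 3' LTR enhances transcript stability and expression, and a bGH polyadenylation signal lies beyond the LTR.

The payload is a synthetic iRFP670 coding sequence, a near-infrared fluorescent protein that requires biliverdin as cofactor. It is joined through a P2A self-cleaving peptide to EGFP, so that both reporters are made as separate proteins from a single open reading frame. Downstream, an EMCV IRES drives translation of the Sh ble gene from the same transcript, giving Zeocin selection of transduced cells. A second BleoR cassette under SV40 and EM7 promoters sits outside the LTRs in the plasmid backbone. The catalogue entry lists the promoter as CAG, but the feature annotation of the sequenced plasmid instead identifies an EF-1α promoter immediately upstream of iRFP670, and the record does not resolve this discrepancy. The stated purpose is lentiviral delivery of iRFP670 and EGFP, which suits making stably dual-labelled cell populations for fluorescence imaging or sorting.
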