Features (pLannotate 1.2.2; 32 found; start..end, strand, type, name):
     28..80      -  misc_feature   bom (fragment): basis of mobility region from pBR322
    235..614     +  enhancer       CMV enhancer: human cytomegalovirus immediate early enhancer
    615..814     +  promoter       CMV promoter: human cytomegalovirus (CMV) immediate early promoter
    832..1012    +  LTR            5' LTR (truncated): truncated 5' long terminal repeat (LTR) from HIV-1
   1059..1184    +  misc_feature   HIV-1 Ψ: packaging signal of human immunodeficiency virus type 1
   1168..1506    +  CDS            HIV-1 gag (fragment): gag protein from human immunodeficiency virus 1; gag
   1676..1909    +  misc_feature   RRE: The Rev response element (RRE) of HIV-1 allows for Rev-dependent mRNA export from the nucleus to the cytoplasm.
   2286..2386    +  CDS            Rev (fragment): human immunodeficiency virus 1 (HIV-1) Rev protein; rev; enhances nuclear export of unspliced and incompletely spliced viral mRNAs
   2412..2529    +  misc_feature   cPPT/CTS: central polypurine tract and central termination sequence of HIV-1
   2585..3747    +  promoter       EF-1α promoter: strong constitutive promoter for human elongation factor EF-1α
   3779..4708    +  CDS            iRFP670: iRFP670 is a basic (constitutively fluorescent) near ir fluorescent protein published in 2013, derived from Rhodopseudomonas palustris CGA009. It has low acid sensitivity. It requires the cofactor biliverdin for fluorescence.
   4796..5473    +  CDS            (3-F)Tyr-EGFP: (3-F)Tyr-EGFP is a basic (constitutively fluorescent) green fluorescent protein published in 2004, derived from Aequorea victoria.
   5537..6107    +  misc_feature   IRES2: internal ribosome entry site (IRES) of the encephalomyocarditis virus (EMCV)
   6101..6475    +  CDS            BleoR: antibiotic-binding protein; Sh ble from Streptoalloteichus hindustanus; confers resistance to bleomycin, phleomycin, and Zeocin™
   6511..7099    +  misc_feature   WPRE: woodchuck hepatitis virus posttranscriptional regulatory element
   7024..7611    +  CDS            nef: NEF_HV112 - Experimental evidence at protein level: Swiss-Prot protein existence level 1. Extracellular Nef protein targets CD4(+) T-lymphocytes for apoptosis by interacting with CXCR4 surface receptors. From Human immunodeficiency virus type 1 group M subtype B (isolate PCV12) (HIV-1).
   7618..7798    +  LTR            5' LTR (truncated): truncated 5' long terminal repeat (LTR) from HIV-1
   7830..8054    +  polyA_signal   bGH poly(A) signal: bovine growth hormone polyadenylation signal
   8058..8079    +  promoter       SV40 promoter (fragment): SV40 enhancer and early promoter
   8100..8528    +  rep_origin     f1 ori (sequence partly withheld): f1 bacteriophage origin of replication; arrow indicates direction of (+) strand synthesis
   8542..8871    +  promoter       SV40 promoter: SV40 enhancer and early promoter
   8919..8966    +  promoter       EM7 promoter: synthetic bacterial promoter&nbsp
   8985..9359    +  CDS            BleoR: antibiotic-binding protein; Sh ble from Streptoalloteichus hindustanus; confers resistance to bleomycin, phleomycin, and Zeocin™
   9369..9494    +  CDS            ble (fragment): BLE_KLEPN - Experimental evidence at protein level: Swiss-Prot protein existence level 1. Binding protein with a strong affinity to the bleomycin family of antibiotics. Binds to CL990; an antimitotic-antibiotic compound. From Klebsiella pneumoniae.
   9489..9610    +  polyA_signal   SV40 poly(A) signal: SV40 polyadenylation signal
   9681..9703    -  protein_bind   lac operator (fragment): The lac repressor binds to the lac operator to inhibit transcription in E. coli. This inhibition can be relieved by adding lactose or isopropyl-β-D-thiogalactopyranoside (IPTG). lac repressor encoded by lacI
   9707..9737    -  promoter       lac promoter: promoter for the E. coli lac operon
   9752..9773    -  protein_bind   CAP binding site: CAP binding activates transcription in the presence of cAMP. E. coli catabolite activator protein
   9786..9878    -  CDS            lacI (fragment): lac repressor; lacI; The lac repressor binds to the lac operator to inhibit transcription in E. coli. This inhibition can be relieved by adding lactose or isopropyl-β-D-thiogalactopyranoside (IPTG).
  10061..10649   -  rep_origin     ori: high-copy-number ColE1/pMB1/pBR322/pUC origin of replication
  10820..11680   -  CDS            AmpR: β-lactamase; bla; confers resistance to ampicillin, carbenicillin, and related antibiotics
  11681..11785   -  promoter       AmpR promoter: bla
>Addgene plasmid #198060 | pCSIIbleo-iRFP670-P2A-EGFP | addgene full sequence | sequence record 389841 | Addgene NGS Result
GACGGATCGGGAGATCTCCCGATCCCCTATGGTGCACTCTCAGTACAATCTGCTCTGATGCCGCATAGTT
AAGCCAGTATCTGCTCCCTGCTTGTGTGTTGGAGGTCGCTGAGTAGTGCGCGAGCAAAATTTAAGCTACA
ACAAGGCAAGGCTTGACCGACAATTGCATGAAGAATCTGCTTAGGGTTAGGCGTTTTGCGCTGCTTCGCG
ATGTACGGGCCAGATATACGCGTTGACATTGATTATTGACTAGTTATTAATAGTAATCAATTACGGGGTC
ATTAGTTCATAGCCCATATATGGAGTTCCGCGTTACATAACTTACGGTAAATGGCCCGCCTGGCTGACCG
CCCAACGACCCCCGCCCATTGACGTCAATAATGACGTATGTTCCCATAGTAACGCCAATAGGGACTTTCC
ATTGACGTCAATGGGTGGAGTATTTACGGTAAACTGCCCACTTGGCAGTACATCAAGTGTATCATATGCC
AAGTACGCCCCCTATTGACGTCAATGACGGTAAATGGCCCGCCTGGCATTATGCCCAGTACATGACCTTA
TGGGACTTTCCTACTTGGCAGTACATCTACGTATTAGTCATCGCTATTACCATGGTGATGCGGTTTTGGC
AGTACATCAATGGGCGTGGATAGCGGTTTGACTCACGGGGATTTCCAAGTCTCCACCCCATTGACGTCAA
TGGGAGTTTGTTTTGGCACCAAAATCAACGGGACTTTCCAAAATGTCGTAACAACTCCGCCCCATTGACG
CAAATGGGCGGTAGGCGTGTACGGTGGGAGGTCTATATAAGCAGCGCGTTTTGCCTGTACTGGGTCTCTC
TGGTTAGACCAGATCTGAGCCTGGGAGCTCTCTGGCTAACTAGGGAACCCACTGCTTAAGCCTCAATAAA
GCTTGCCTTGAGTGCTTCAAGTAGTGTGTGCCCGTCTGTTGTGTGACTCTGGTAACTAGAGATCCCTCAG
ACCCTTTTAGTCAGTGTGGAAAATCTCTAGCAGTGGCGCCCGAACAGGGACTTGAAAGCGAAAGGGAAAC
CAGAGGAGCTCTCTCGACGCAGGACTCGGCTTGCTGAAGCGCGCACGGCAAGAGGCGAGGGGCGGCGACT
GGTGAGTACGCCAAAAATTTTGACTAGCGGAGGCTAGAAGGAGAGAGATGGGTGCGAGAGCGTCAGTATT
AAGCGGGGGAGAATTAGATCGCGATGGGAAAAAATTCGGTTAAGGCCAGGGGGAAAGAAAAAATATAAAT
TAAAACATATAGTATGGGCAAGCAGGGAGCTAGAACGATTCGCAGTTAATCCTGGCCTGTTAGAAACATC
AGAAGGCTGTAGACAAATACTGGGACAGCTACAACCATCCCTTCAGACAGGATCAGAAGAACTTAGATCA
TTATATAATACAGTAGCAACCCTCTATTGTGTGCATCAAAGGATAGAGATAAAAGACACCAAGGAAGCTT
TAGACAAGATAGAGGAAGAGCAAAACAAAAGTAAGACCACCGCACAGCAAGGGCCGCTGATCTTCAGACC
TGGAGGAGGAGATATGAGGGACAATTGGAGAAGTGAATTATATAAATATAAAGTAGTAAAAATTGAACCA
TTAGGAGTAGCACCCACCAAGGCAAAGAGAAGAGTGGTGCAGAGAGAAAAAAGAGCAGTGGGAATAGGAG
CTTTGTTCCTTGGGTTCTTGGGAGCAGCAGGAAGCACTATGGGCGCAGCGTCAATGACGCTGACGGTACA
GGCCAGACAATTATTGTCTGGTATAGTGCAGCAGCAGAACAATTTGCTGAGGGCTATTGAGGCGCAACAG
CATCTGTTGCAACTCACAGTCTGGGGCATCAAGCAGCTCCAGGCAAGAATCCTGGCTGTGGAAAGATACC
TAAAGGATCAACAGCTCCTGGGGATTTGGGGTTGCTCTGGAAAACTCATTTGCACCACTGCTGTGCCTTG
GAATGCTAGTTGGAGTAATAAATCTCTGGAACAGATTTGGAATCACACGACCTGGATGGAGTGGGACAGA
GAAATTAACAATTACACAAGCTTAATACACTCCTTAATTGAAGAATCGCAAAACCAGCAAGAAAAGAATG
AACAAGAATTATTGGAATTAGATAAATGGGCAAGTTTGTGGAATTGGTTTAACATAACAAATTGGCTGTG
GTATATAAAATTATTCATAATGATAGTAGGAGGCTTGGTAGGTTTAAGAATAGTTTTTGCTGTACTTTCT
ATAGTGAATAGAGTTAGGCAGGGATATTCACCATTATCGTTTCAGACCCACCTCCCAACCCCGAGGGGAC
CCGACAGGCCCGAAGGAATAGAAGAAGAAGGTGGAGAGAGAGACAGAGACAGATCCATTCGATTAGTGAA
CGGATCTACAAATGGCAGTATTCATCCACAATTTTAAAAGAAAAGGGGGGATTGGGGGGTACAGTGCAGG
GGAAAGAATAGTAGACATAATAGCAACAGACATACAAACTAAAGAATTACAAAAACAAATTACAAAAATT
CAAAATTTTCGGGTTTATTACAGGGACAGCAGAAATTCACTTTGAATTAATTCAAGCTTCGTGAGGCTCC
GGTGCCCGTCAGTGGGCAGAGCGCACATCGCCCACAGTCCCCGAGAAGTTGGGGGGAGGGGTCGGCAATT
GAACCGGTGCCTAGAGAAGGTGGCGCGGGGTAAACTGGGAAAGTGATGTCGTGTACTGGCTCCGCCTTTT
TCCCGAGGGTGGGGGAGAACCGTATATAAGTGCAGTAGTCGCCGTGAACGTTCTTTTTCGCAACGGGTTT
GCCGCCAGAACACAGGTAAGTGCCGTGTGTGGTTCCCGCGGGCCTGGCCTCTTTACGGGTTATGGCCCTT
GCGTGCCTTGAATTACTTCCACCTGGCTCCAGTACGTGATTCTTGATCCCGAGCTGGAGCCAGGGGCGGG
CCTTGCGCTTTAGGAGCCCCTTCGCCTCGTGCTTGAGTTGAGGCCTGGCCTGGGCGCTGGGGCCGCCGCG
TGCGAATCTGGTGGCACCTTCGCGCCTGTCTCGCTGCTTTCGATAAGTCTCTAGCCATTTAAAATTTTTG
ATGACCTGCTGCGACGCTTTTTTTCTGGCAAGATAGTCTTGTAAATGCGGGCCAGGATCTGCACACTGGT
ATTTCGGTTTTTGGGGCCGCGGGCGGCGACGGGGCCCGTGCGTCCCAGCGCACATGTTCGGCGAGGCGGG
GCCTGCGAGCGCGGCCACCGAGAATCGGACGGGGGTAGTCTCAAGCTGGCCGGCCTGCTCTGGTGCCTGG
CCTCGCGCCGCCGTGTATCGCCCCGCCCTGGGCGGCAAGGCTGGCCCGGTCGGCACCAGTTGCGTGAGCG
GAAAGATGGCCGCTTCCCGGCCCTGCTCCAGGGGGCTCAAAATGGAGGACGCGGCGCTCGGGAGAGCGGG
CGGGTGAGTCACCCACACAAAGGAAAGGGGCCTTTCCGTCCTCAGCCGTCGCTTCATGTGACTCCACGGA
GTACCGGGCGCCGTCCAGGCACCTCGATTAGTTCTGGAGCTTTTGGAGTACGTCGTCTTTAGGTTGGGGG
GAGGGGTTTTATGCGATGGAGTTTCCCCACACTGAGTGGGTGGAGACTGAAGTTAGGCCAGCTTGGCACT
TGATGTAATTCTCCTTGGAATTTGCCCTTTTTGAGTTTGGATCTTGGTTCATTCTCAAGCCTCAGACAGT
GGTTCAAAGTTTTTTTCTTCCATTTCAGGTGTCGTGAACACGCTACCGGTCTCGACGAATTCGCCACCAT
GGCCCGCAAGGTGGACCTGACCTCCTGCGACCGCGAGCCCATCCACATCCCCGGCTCCATCCAGCCCTGC
GGCTGCCTGCTGGCCTGCGACGCCCAGGCCGTGCGCATCACCCGCATCACCGAGAACGCCGGCGCCTTCT
TCGGGCGCGAGACCCCCCGCGTGGGCGAGCTGCTGGCCGACTACTTCGGCGAGACCGAGGCCCACGCCCT
GCGCAACGCCCTGGCCCAGTCCTCCGACCCCAAGCGCCCCGCCCTGATCTTCGGCTGGCGCGACGGCCTG
ACCGGGCGCACCTTCGACATCTCCCTGCACCGCCACGACGGCACCTCCATCATCGAGTTCGAGCCCGCCG
CGGCCGAGCAGGCTGACAACCCCCTGCGCCTGACCCGCCAGATCATCGCCCGCACCAAGGAGCTGAAGTC
CCTGGAGGAGATGGCCGCCCGCGTGCCCCGCTACCTGCAGGCCATGCTGGGCTACCATCGCGTGATGCTG
TACCGCTTCGCCGACGACGGCTCCGGCATGGTGATCGGCGAGGCCAAGCGCTCCGACCTGGAGTCCTTCC
TGGGCCAGCACTTCCCCGCCTCCCTGGTGCCCCAGCAGGCCCGCCTGCTGTACCTGAAGAACGCCATCCG
CGTGGTGTCCGACTCCCGCGGCATCTCCTCCCGCATCGTGCCCGAGCACGACGCCTCCGGCGCCGCCCTG
GACCTGTCCTTCGCCCACCTGCGCTCCATCTCCCCCTGCCACCTGGAGTTCCTGCGCAACATGGGCGTGT
CCGCCTCCATGTCCCTGTCCATCATCATCGACGGCACCCTGTGGGGCCTGATCATCTGCCACCACTACGA
GCCCCGCGCCGTGCCTATGGCCCAGCGCGTGGCCGCCGAGATGTTCGCCGACTTCCTGTCCCTGCACTTC
ACCGCCGCCCACCAGAGACTCGAGGGAAGCGGAGCGACGAATTTTAGTCTACTGAAACAAGCGGGAGACG
TGGAGGAAAACCCTGGACCTGGCGGCCGCATGGTGAGCAAGGGCGAGGAGCTGTTCACCGGGGTGGTGCC
CATCCTGGTCGAGCTGGACGGCGACGTAAACGGCCACAAGTTCAGCGTGTCCGGCGAGGGCGAGGGCGAT
GCCACCTACGGCAAGCTGACCCTGAAGTTCATCTGCACCACCGGCAAGCTGCCCGTGCCCTGGCCCACCC
TCGTGACCACCCTGACCTACGGCGTGCAGTGCTTCAGCCGCTACCCCGACCACATGAAGCAGCACGACTT
CTTCAAGTCCGCCATGCCCGAAGGCTACGTCCAGGAGCGCACCATCTTCTTCAAGGACGACGGCAACTAC
AAGACCCGCGCCGAGGTGAAGTTCGAGGGCGACACCCTGGTGAACCGCATCGAGCTGAAGGGCATCGACT
TCAAGGAGGACGGCAACATCCTGGGGCACAAGCTGGAGTACAACTACAACAGCCACAACGTCTATATCAT
GGCCGACAAGCAGAAGAACGGCATCAAGGTGAACTTCAAGATCCGCCACAACATCGAGGACGGCAGCGTG
CAGCTCGCCGACCACTACCAGCAGAACACCCCCATCGGCGACGGCCCCGTGCTGCTGCCCGACAACCACT
ACCTGAGCACCCAGTCCGCCCTGAGCAAAGACCCCAACGAGAAGCGCGATCACATGGTCCTGCTGGAGTT
CGTGACCGCCGCCTCTAGAGGATCCGTTAACTAACTTAAGCTAGCAACGGTTTCCCTCTAGCGGGATCAA
TTCCGCCCCCCCCCCCTAACGTTACTGGCCGAAGCCGCTTGGAATAAGGCCGGTGTGCGTTTGTCTATAT
GTTATTTTCCACCATATTGCCGTCTTTTGGCAATGTGAGGGCCCGGAAACCTGGCCCTGTCTTCTTGACG
AGCATTCCTAGGGGTCTTTCCCCTCTCGCCAAAGGAATGCAAGGTCTGTTGAATGTCGTGAAGGAAGCAG
TTCCTCTGGAAGCTTCTTGAAGACAAACAACGTCTGTAGCGACCCTTTGCAGGCAGCGGAACCCCCCACC
TGGCGACAGGTGCCTCTGCGGCCAAAAGCCACGTGTATAAGATACACCTGCAAAGGCGGCACAACCCCAG
TGCCACGTTGTGAGTTGGATAGTTGTGGAAAGAGTCAAATGGCTCTCCTCAAGCGTATTCAACAAGGGGC
TGAAGGATGCCCAGAAGGTACCCCATTGTATGGGATCTGATCTGGGGCCTCGGTGCACATGCTTTACATG
TGTTTAGTCGAGGTTAAAAAAACGTCTAGGCCCCCCGAACCACGGGGACGTGGTTTTCCTTTGAAAAACA
CGATAATACCATGGCCAAGTTGACCAGTGCCGTTCCGGTGCTCACCGCGCGCGACGTCGCCGGAGCGGTC
GAGTTCTGGACCGACCGGCTCGGGTTCTCCCGGGACTTCGTGGAGGACGACTTCGCCGGTGTGGTCCGGG
ACGACGTGACCCTGTTCATCAGCGCGGTCCAGGACCAGGTGGTGCCGGACAACACCCTGGCCTGGGTGTG
GGTGCGCGGCCTGGACGAGCTGTACGCCGAGTGGTCGGAGGTCGTGTCCACGAACTTCCGGGACGCCTCC
GGGCCGGCCATGACCGAGATCGGCGAGCAGCCGTGGGGGCGGGAGTTCGCCCTGCGCGACCCGGCCGGCA
ACTGCGTGCACTTCGTGGCCGAGGAGCAGGACTGAACTAGAGTTAACATCGAGGGATCAAGCTTATCGAT
AATCAACCTCTGGATTACAAAATTTGTGAAAGATTGACTGGTATTCTTAACTATGTTGCTCCTTTTACGC
TATGTGGATACGCTGCTTTAATGCCTTTGTATCATGCTATTGCTTCCCGTATGGCTTTCATTTTCTCCTC
CTTGTATAAATCCTGGTTGCTGTCTCTTTATGAGGAGTTGTGGCCCGTTGTCAGGCAACGTGGCGTGGTG
TGCACTGTGTTTGCTGACGCAACCCCCACTGGTTGGGGCATTGCCACCACCTGTCAGCTCCTTTCCGGGA
CTTTCGCTTTCCCCCTCCCTATTGCCACGGCGGAACTCATCGCCGCCTGCCTTGCCCGCTGCTGGACAGG
GGCTCGGCTGTTGGGCACTGACAATTCCGTGGTGTTGTCGGGGAAGCTGACGTCCTTTCCATGGCTGCTC
GCCTGTGTTGCCACCTGGATTCTGCGCGGGACGTCCTTCTGCTACGTCCCTTCGGCCCTCAATCCAGCGG
ACCTTCCTTCCCGCGGCCTGCTGCCGGCTCTGCGGCCTCTTCCGCGTCTTCGCCTTCGCCCTCAGACGAG
TCGGATCTCCCTTTGGGCCGCCTCCCCGCATCGATACCGTCGAGACCTAGAAAAACATGGAGCAATCACA
AGTAGCAATACAGCAGCTACCAATGCTGATTGTGCCTGGCTAGAAGCACAAGAGGAGGAGGAGGTGGGTT
TTCCAGTCACACCTCAGGTACCTTTAAGACCAATGACTTACAAGGCAGCTGTAGATCTTAGCCACTTTTT
AAAAGAAAAGGGGGGACTGGAAGGGCTAATTCACTCCCAACGAAGACAAGATATCCTTGATCTGTGGATC
TACCACACACAAGGCTACTTCCCTGATTGGCAGAACTACACACCAGGGCCAGGGATCAGATATCCACTGA
CCTTTGGATGGTGCTACAAGCTAGTACCAGTTGAGCAAGAGAAGGTAGAAGAAGCCAATGAAGGAGAGAA
CACCCGCTTGTTACACCCTGTGAGCCTGCATGGGATGGATGACCCGGAGAGAGAAGTATTAGAGTGGAGG
TTTGACAGCCGCCTAGCATTTCATCACATGGCCCGAGAGCTGCATCCGGACTGTACTGGGTCTCTCTGGT
TAGACCAGATCTGAGCCTGGGAGCTCTCTGGCTAACTAGGGAACCCACTGCTTAAGCCTCAATAAAGCTT
GCCTTGAGTGCTTCAAGTAGTGTGTGCCCGTCTGTTGTGTGACTCTGGTAACTAGAGATCCCTCAGACCC
TTTTAGTCAGTGTGGAAAATCTCTAGCAGGGCCCGTTTAAACCCGCTGATCAGCCTCGACTGTGCCTTCT
AGTTGCCAGCCATCTGTTGTTTGCCCCTCCCCCGTGCCTTCCTTGACCCTGGAAGGTGCCACTCCCACTG
TCCTTTCCTAATAAAATGAGGAAATTGCATCGCATTGTCTGAGTAGGTGTCATTCTATTCTGGGGGGTGG
GGTGGGGCAGGACAGCAAGGGGGAGGATTGGGAAGACAATAGCAGGCATGCTGGGGATGCGGTGGGCTCT
ATGGCTTCTGAGGCGGAAAGAACCAGCTGGGGCTCTAGGGGGTATCCCC
[124 nt withheld, positions 8100-8223]
C
[91 nt withheld, positions 8225-8315]
A
[49 nt withheld, positions 8317-8365]
CCTTTGACGTTGGAGTCCACGTTCTTT
[37 nt withheld, positions 8393-8429]
ACCCTATCTCGGTCTATTCTTTTGATTTATAAGGGATTTTGCCGATTTCGGCCTATTGGTTAAAAAATGA
GCTGATTTAACAAAAATTTAACGCGAATTAATTCTGTGGAATGTGTGTCAGTTAGGGTGTGGAAAGTCCC
CAGGCTCCCCAGCAGGCAGAAGTATGCAAAGCATGCATCTCAATTAGTCAGCAACCAGGTGTGGAAAGTC
CCCAGGCTCCCCAGCAGGCAGAAGTATGCAAAGCATGCATCTCAATTAGTCAGCAACCATAGTCCCGCCC
CTAACTCCGCCCATCCCGCCCCTAACTCCGCCCAGTTCCGCCCATTCTCCGCCCCATGGCTGACTAATTT
TTTTTATTTATGCAGAGGCCGAGGCCGCCTCTGCCTCTGAGCTATTCCAGAAGTAGTGAGGAGGCTTTTT
TGGAGGCCTAGGCTTTTGCAAAAAGCTCCCGGGAGCTTGTATATCCATTTTCGGATCTGATCAGCACGTG
TTGACAATTAATCATCGGCATAGTATATCGGCATAGTATAATACGACAAGGTGAGGAACTAAACCATGGC
CAAGTTGACCAGTGCCGTTCCGGTGCTCACCGCGCGCGACGTCGCCGGAGCGGTCGAGTTCTGGACCGAC
CGGCTCGGGTTCTCCCGGGACTTCGTGGAGGACGACTTCGCCGGTGTGGTCCGGGACGACGTGACCCTGT
TCATCAGCGCGGTCCAGGACCAGGTGGTGCCGGACAACACCCTGGCCTGGGTGTGGGTGCGCGGCCTGGA
CGAGCTGTACGCCGAGTGGTCGGAGGTCGTGTCCACGAACTTCCGGGACGCCTCCGGGCCGGCCATGACC
GAGATCGGCGAGCAGCCGTGGGGGCGGGAGTTCGCCCTGCGCGACCCGGCCGGCAACTGCGTGCACTTCG
TGGCCGAGGAGCAGGACTGACACGTGCTACGAGATTTCGATTCCACCGCCGCCTTCTATGAAAGGTTGGG
CTTCGGAATCGTTTTCCGGGACGCCGGCTGGATGATCCTCCAGCGCGGGGATCTCATGCTGGAGTTCTTC
GCCCACCCCAACTTGTTTATTGCAGCTTATAATGGTTACAAATAAAGCAATAGCATCACAAATTTCACAA
ATAAAGCATTTTTTTCACTGCATTCTAGTTGTGGTTTGTCCAAACTCATCAATGTATCTTATCATGTCTG
TATACCGTCGACCTCTAGCTAGAGCTTGGCGTAATCATGGTCATAGCTGTTTCCTGTGTGAAATTGTTAT
CCGCTCACAATTCCACACAACATACGAGCCGGAAGCATAAAGTGTAAAGCCTGGGGTGCCTAATGAGTGA
GCTAACTCACATTAATTGCGTTGCGCTCACTGCCCGCTTTCCAGTCGGGAAACCTGTCGTGCCAGCTGCA
TTAATGAATCGGCCAACGCGCGGGGAGAGGCGGTTTGCGTATTGGGCGCTCTTCCGCTTCCTCGCTCACT
GACTCGCTGCGCTCGGTCGTTCGGCTGCGGCGAGCGGTATCAGCTCACTCAAAGGCGGTAATACGGTTAT
CCACAGAATCAGGGGATAACGCAGGAAAGAACATGTGAGCAAAAGGCCAGCAAAAGGCCAGGAACCGTAA
AAAGGCCGCGTTGCTGGCGTTTTTCCATAGGCTCCGCCCCCCTGACGAGCATCACAAAAATCGACGCTCA
AGTCAGAGGTGGCGAAACCCGACAGGACTATAAAGATACCAGGCGTTTCCCCCTGGAAGCTCCCTCGTGC
GCTCTCCTGTTCCGACCCTGCCGCTTACCGGATACCTGTCCGCCTTTCTCCCTTCGGGAAGCGTGGCGCT
TTCTCATAGCTCACGCTGTAGGTATCTCAGTTCGGTGTAGGTCGTTCGCTCCAAGCTGGGCTGTGTGCAC
GAACCCCCCGTTCAGCCCGACCGCTGCGCCTTATCCGGTAACTATCGTCTTGAGTCCAACCCGGTAAGAC
ACGACTTATCGCCACTGGCAGCAGCCACTGGTAACAGGATTAGCAGAGCGAGGTATGTAGGCGGTGCTAC
AGAGTTCTTGAAGTGGTGGCCTAACTACGGCTACACTAGAAGAACAGTATTTGGTATCTGCGCTCTGCTG
AAGCCAGTTACCTTCGGAAAAAGAGTTGGTAGCTCTTGATCCGGCAAACAAACCACCGCTGGTAGCGGTG
GTTTTTTTGTTTGCAAGCAGCAGATTACGCGCAGAAAAAAAGGATCTCAAGAAGATCCTTTGATCTTTTC
TACGGGGTCTGACGCTCAGTGGAACGAAAACTCACGTTAAGGGATTTTGGTCATGAGATTATCAAAAAGG
ATCTTCACCTAGATCCTTTTAAATTAAAAATGAAGTTTTAAATCAATCTAAAGTATATATGAGTAAACTT
GGTCTGACAGTTACCAATGCTTAATCAGTGAGGCACCTATCTCAGCGATCTGTCTATTTCGTTCATCCAT
AGTTGCCTGACTCCCCGTCGTGTAGATAACTACGATACGGGAGGGCTTACCATCTGGCCCCAGTGCTGCA
ATGATACCGCGAGACCCACGCTCACCGGCTCCAGATTTATCAGCAATAAACCAGCCAGCCGGAAGGGCCG
AGCGCAGAAGTGGTCCTGCAACTTTATCCGCCTCCATCCAGTCTATTAATTGTTGCCGGGAAGCTAGAGT
AAGTAGTTCGCCAGTTAATAGTTTGCGCAACGTTGTTGCCATTGCTACAGGCATCGTGGTGTCACGCTCG
TCGTTTGGTATGGCTTCATTCAGCTCCGGTTCCCAACGATCAAGGCGAGTTACATGATCCCCCATGTTGT
GCAAAAAAGCGGTTAGCTCCTTCGGTCCTCCGATCGTTGTCAGAAGTAAGTTGGCCGCAGTGTTATCACT
CATGGTTATGGCAGCACTGCATAATTCTCTTACTGTCATGCCATCCGTAAGATGCTTTTCTGTGACTGGT
GAGTACTCAACCAAGTCATTCTGAGAATAGTGTATGCGGCGACCGAGTTGCTCTTGCCCGGCGTCAATAC
GGGATAATACCGCGCCACATAGCAGAACTTTAAAAGTGCTCATCATTGGAAAACGTTCTTCGGGGCGAAA
ACTCTCAAGGATCTTACCGCTGTTGAGATCCAGTTCGATGTAACCCACTCGTGCACCCAACTGATCTTCA
GCATCTTTTACTTTCACCAGCGTTTCTGGGTGAGCAAAAACAGGAAGGCAAAATGCCGCAAAAAAGGGAA
TAAGGGCGACACGGAAATGTTGAATACTCATACTCTTCCTTTTTCAATATTATTGAAGCATTTATCAGGG
TTATTGTCTCATGAGCGGATACATATTTGAATGTATTTAGAAAAATAAACAAATAGGGGTTCCGCGCACA
TTTCCCCGAAAAGTGCCACCTGACGTC
